Addgene plasmid #125107: pSR357.12
Purpose: Expression of narL(1-134aa)-ydfI(129-213aa) chimera under PLtetO-1, output Promoter PydfJ115
Depositing lab: Jeffrey Tabor. Depositing organization: Rice University. Publication: Rewiring bacterial two-component systems by modular DNA-binding domain swapping. Schmidl SR, Ekness F, Sofjan K, Daeffler KN, Brink KR, Landry BP, Gerhardt KP, Dyulgyarov N, Sheth RU, Tabor JJ. Nat Chem Biol. 2019 Jul;15(7):690-698. doi: 10.1038/s41589-019-0286-6. Epub 2019 May 20. PubMed 31110305.
Backbone
  Vector backbone: pProTet.E333
  Total vector size (bp): 4674
  Vector type: Bacterial Expression, Synthetic Biology
Growth in bacteria
  Bacterial resistance: Chloramphenicol, 25 μg/mL
  Growth temperature: 37°C
  Growth strain: NEB-10beta
  Copy number: High Copy
Gene/Insert 1
  Gene/Insert name: narL(REC)-ydfI(DBD)134
  Species: Synthetic
  Insert size (bp): 657
Gene/Insert 2
  Gene/Insert name: sfgfp (alt name: Super folder GFP)
  Species: Synthetic
  Insert size (bp): 714
  Mutation: Q183K-see depositor comments below
Gene/Insert 3
  Gene/Insert name: tetR
  Species: Tn10 from E. coli
  Insert size (bp): 625
  Mutation: A84T - see depositor comments below
  GenBank ID: NC_009133.1
Terms and licenses: Academic/Nonprofit Terms; Industry Terms: Not Available to Industry
Depositor comments: Depositor confirms mutations in sfGFP and TetR do not affect function
How to cite: pSR357.12 was a gift from Jeffrey Tabor (Addgene plasmid # 125107 ; http://n2t.net/addgene:125107 ; RRID:Addgene_125107)
