[The description below was written by a language model from this plasmid's Addgene catalogue record and pLannotate feature annotations shown in this document.]
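Description:
pSR357.12 is a bacterial expression and synthetic-biology plasmid of about 4.7 kb built on the pProTet.E333 backbone. It replicates in E. coli from a high-copy ColE1/pUC-type origin and is selected with chloramphenicol through a cat gene driven by its own promoter and followed by the lambda t0 terminator. Two sequence records (the depositor's and a resequenced version, differing by one nucleotide in length and in their start coordinates) show the same set and order of features.

The plasmid carries three forward-oriented cassettes, each insulated by rrnB T1 terminators, the first two also by T7Te. The first places a 657 bp synthetic chimeric response regulator under the PLtetO-1 promoter. This chimera joins the receiver (REC) domain of NarL, residues 1–134, to the DNA-binding domain of YdfI, residues 129–213. The automated annotation labels this whole reading frame as a narL fragment, probably because of similarity between the two regulators, whereas the catalogue entry identifies it as the fusion. The second cassette is the reporter, superfolder GFP, which according to the record is driven by the output promoter PydfJ115. That promoter is not annotated in the feature tables but would fall in the unannotated gap upstream of sfgfp. The third cassette expresses TetR from a fragment matching the constitutive J23119 promoter. TetR represses PLtetO-1, so chimera levels can be tuned with a tetracycline-class inducer.

Together these parts test whether swapping the DNA-binding domain redirects the nitrate-responsive NarL pathway to a YdfI-controlled promoter, with fluorescence as the readout. The cognate sensor kinase is not encoded here. The depositor reports that the Q183K change in sfGFP and the A84T change in TetR do not affect function.
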