Features (pLannotate 1.2.2; 15 found; start..end, strand, type, name):
    151..739     -  rep_origin     ori: high-copy-number ColE1/pMB1/pBR322/pUC origin of replication
    827..921     -  terminator     lambda t0 terminator: transcription terminator from phage lambda
    945..1601    -  CDS            cat: CAT_ECOLX - Experimental evidence at protein level: Swiss-Prot protein existence level 1. This enzyme is an effector of chloramphenicol resistance in bacteria. From Escherichia coli. This protein is used as a marker in many commonly used cloning vectors, such as pACYC184.
   1602..1704    -  promoter       cat promoter: promoter of the E. coli cat gene encoding chloramphenicol acetyltransferase
   1809..1882    +  promoter       PLtetO-1 promoter: modified phage lambda PL promoter with tet operator sites (Lutz and Bujard, 1997)
   1917..2531    +  CDS            narL (fragment): NARL_ECOLI - Also known as frdR. Experimental evidence at protein level: Swiss-Prot protein existence level 1. This protein activates the expression of the nitrate reductase (narGHJI) and formate dehydrogenase-N (fdnGHI) operons and represses the transcription of the fumarate reductase (frdABCD) operon in response to a nitrate/nitrite induction signal transmitted by either the NarX or NarQ proteins. From Escherichia coli (strain K12).
   2597..2668    +  terminator     rrnB T1 terminator: transcription terminator T1 from the E. coli rrnB gene
   2684..2711    +  terminator     T7Te terminator: phage T7 early transcription terminator
   2968..3681    +  CDS            superfolder GFP: GFP variant that folds robustly even when fused to poorly folded proteins (Pédelacq et al., 2006)
   3708..3779    +  terminator     rrnB T1 terminator: transcription terminator T1 from the E. coli rrnB gene
   3795..3822    +  terminator     T7Te terminator: phage T7 early transcription terminator
   3829..3873    +  misc_feature   MCS (fragment): pUC18/19 multiple cloning site
   3880..3908    +  promoter       J23119 promoter (fragment): bacterial promoter (Registry of Standard Biological Parts BBa J23119)
   3943..4569    +  CDS            TetR: tetracycline repressor TetR; tetR; TetR binds to the tetracycline operator tetO to inhibit transcription. This inhibition can be relieved by adding tetracycline or doxycycline.
   4575..4661    +  terminator     rrnB T1 terminator: Escherichia coli rrnB; transcription terminator T1 from the E. coli rrnB gene
>Addgene plasmid #125107 | pSR357.12 | depositor full sequence | sequence record 239135 | pSR357.12 sequence 4674 bps
CCTAGGCGTTCGGCTGCGGCGAGCGGTATCAGCTCACTCAAAGGCGGTAATACGGTTATCCACAGAATCA
GGGGATAACGCAGGAAAGAACATGTGAGCAAAAGGCCAGCAAAAGGCCAGGAACCGTAAAAAGGCCGCGT
TGCTGGCGTTTTTCCATAGGCTCCGCCCCCCTGACGAGCATCACAAAAATCGACGCTCAAGTCAGAGGTG
GCGAAACCCGACAGGACTATAAAGATACCAGGCGTTTCCCCCTGGAAGCTCCCTCGTGCGCTCTCCTGTT
CCGACCCTGCCGCTTACCGGATACCTGTCCGCCTTTCTCCCTTCGGGAAGCGTGGCGCTTTCTCAATGCT
CACGCTGTAGGTATCTCAGTTCGGTGTAGGTCGTTCGCTCCAAGCTGGGCTGTGTGCACGAACCCCCCGT
TCAGCCCGACCGCTGCGCCTTATCCGGTAACTATCGTCTTGAGTCCAACCCGGTAAGACACGACTTATCG
CCACTGGCAGCAGCCACTGGTAACAGGATTAGCAGAGCGAGGTATGTAGGCGGTGCTACAGAGTTCTTGA
AGTGGTGGCCTAACTACGGCTACACTAGAAGGACAGTATTTGGTATCTGCGCTCTGCTGAAGCCAGTTAC
CTTCGGAAAAAGAGTTGGTAGCTCTTGATCCGGCAAACAAACCACCGCTGGTAGCGGTGGTTTTTTTGTT
TGCAAGCAGCAGATTACGCGCAGAAAAAAAGGATCTCAAGAAGATCCTTTGATCTTTTCTACGGGGTCTG
ACGCTCAGTGGAACGAAAACTCACGTTAAGGGATTTTGGTCATGACTAGTGCTTGGATTCTCACCAATAA
AAAACGCCCGGCGGCAACCGAGCGTTCTGAACAAATCCAGATGGAGTTCTGAGGTCATTACTGGATCTAT
CAACAGGAGTCCAAGCGAGCTCGATATCAAATTACGCCCCGCCCTGCCACTCATCGCAGTACTGTTGTAA
TTCATTAAGCATTCTGCCGACATGGAAGCCATCACAGACGGCATGATGAACCTGAATCGCCAGCGGCATC
AGCACCTTGTCGCCTTGCGTATAATATTTGCCCATGGTGAAAACGGGGGCGAAGAAGTTGTCCATATTGG
CCACGTTTAAATCAAAACTGGTGAAACTCACCCAGGGATTGGCTGAGACGAAAAACATATTCTCAATAAA
CCCTTTAGGGAAATAGGCCAGGTTTTCACCGTAACACGCCACATCTTGCGAATATATGTGTAGAAACTGC
CGGAAATCGTCGTGGTATTCACTCCAGAGCGATGAAAACGTTTCAGTTTGCTCATGGAAAACGGTGTAAC
AAGGGTGAACACTATCCCATATCACCAGCTCACCGTCTTTCATTGCCATACGAAATTCCGGATGAGCATT
CATCAGGCGGGCAAGAATGTGAATAAAGGCCGGATAAAACTTGTGCTTATTTTTCTTTACGGTCTTTAAA
AAGGCCGTAATATCCAGCTGAACGGTCTGGTTATAGGTACATTGAGCAACTGACTGAAATGCCTCAAAAT
GTTCTTTACGATGCCATTGGGATATATCAACGGTGGTATATCCAGTGATTTTTTTCTCCATTTTAGCTTC
CTTAGCTCCTGAAAATCTCGATAACTCAAAAAATACGCCCGGTAGTGATCTTATTTCATTATGGTGAAAG
TTGGAACCTCTTACGTGCCGATCAACGTCTCATTTTCGCCAGATATCGACGTCTAAGAAACCATTATTAT
CATGACATTAACCTATAAAAATAGGCGTATCACGAGGCCCTTTCGTCTTCACCTCGAGTCCCTATCAGTG
ATAGAGATTGACATCCCTATCAGTGATAGAGATACTGAGCACATCAGCAGGACGCACTGACCTAAGGATT
TTTTCTAGAAGAATTATATACAACAAATGAGTAATCAGGAACCGGCTACTATCCTGCTGATTGACGATCA
CCCGATGCTGCGAACTGGCGTAAAACAGCTTATCAGTATGGCACCAGATATCACCGTGGTTGGCGAAGCG
AGTAATGGCGAACAGGGTATTGAACTGGCGGAGTCTCTTGATCCCGATCTGATCCTGTTAGATCTCAATA
TGCCCGGCATGAACGGTCTGGAAACGCTGGATAAACTGCGCGAAAAGTCCCTCTCAGGGCGCATTGTGGT
ATTCAGCGTCTCTAACCATGAAGAAGATGTGGTCACCGCACTGAAACGCGGCGCGGATGGCTATCTGTTA
AAAGATATGGAACCGGAAGATCTGCTGAAAGCATTGCATCAGGCAGCTGCTGGCGAAATGGTATTAAGCG
AAGCATTACTTAAACGTCTGCAAGAAATCCAATTTGAGCGGATGAAAAAGCAGCGCAATGAGACGCAGCT
GACAGAAAAGGAAGTCATTGTTCTAAAAGCAATTGCTAAAGGTCTTAAAAGCAAAGCGATTGCCTTTGAT
TTGGGCGTCTCTGAGCGAACAGTAAAGTCCAGATTAACGTCCATTTACAATAAATTAGGCGCGAATTCAA
GAACTGAGGCAGTAACGATTGCCATGCAAAAAGGTATTCTGACAATAGACAACTAATAATAATCTAGACC
AGGCATCAAATAAAACGAAAGGCTCAGTCGAAAGACTGGGCCTTTCGTTTTATCTGTTGTTTGTCGGTGA
ACGCTCTCTACTAGAGTCACACTGGCTCACCTTCGGGTGGGCCTTTCTGCGTTTATAGTAAATCACTGCA
TAATTCGTGTCGCTCAAGGCGCACTCCCGTTCTGGATAATGTTTTTTGCGCCGACATCATAACGGTTCTG
GCAAATATTCTGAAATGAGCTGGTTAGCTAGTCAACTGCATATTTGAAAATTGCCCAAACGTACATGCCC
GAATGTACGTTTTTTTCATTTCATTGTCAACTACAATGAGAAAGAATGTGATCAAGCAATGTGTTGAAAG
GAGATTATCAAAGAGGAGAAATACTAGATGCGTAAAGGCGAAGAGCTGTTCACTGGTGTCGTCCCTATTC
TGGTGGAACTGGATGGTGATGTCAACGGTCATAAGTTTTCCGTGCGTGGCGAGGGTGAAGGTGACGCAAC
TAATGGTAAACTGACGCTGAAGTTCATCTGTACTACTGGTAAACTGCCGGTACCTTGGCCGACTCTGGTA
ACGACGCTGACTTATGGTGTTCAGTGCTTTGCTCGTTATCCGGACCATATGAAGCAGCATGACTTCTTCA
AGTCCGCCATGCCGGAAGGCTATGTGCAGGAACGCACGATTTCCTTTAAGGATGACGGCACGTACAAAAC
GCGTGCGGAAGTGAAATTTGAAGGCGATACCCTGGTAAACCGCATTGAGCTGAAAGGCATTGACTTTAAA
GAAGACGGCAATATCCTGGGCCATAAGCTGGAATACAATTTTAACAGCCACAATGTTTACATCACCGCCG
ATAAACAAAAAAATGGCATTAAAGCGAATTTTAAAATTCGCCACAACGTGGAGGATGGCAGCGTGCAGCT
GGCTGATCACTACCAGCAAAACACTCCAATCGGTGATGGTCCTGTTCTGCTGCCAGACAATCACTATCTG
AGCACGCAAAGCGTTCTGTCTAAAGATCCGAACGAGAAACGCGATCATATGGTTCTGCTGGAGTTCGTAA
CCGCAGCGGGCATCACGCATGGTATGGATGAACTGTACAAATGATGATAATAATCTAGACCAGGCATCAA
ATAAAACGAAAGGCTCAGTCGAAAGACTGGGCCTTTCGTTTTATCTGTTGTTTGTCGGTGAACGCTCTCT
ACTAGAGTCACACTGGCTCACCTTCGGGTGGGCCTTTCTGCGTTTATAGGTACCCGTGGATCCTCTAGAG
TCGACCTGCAGGCATGCAAGCTTTTTACGGCTAGCTCAGTCCTAGGTATAGTGCTAGCCCAGCCAGAGAA
ACACTCTTTAACAGGGGGTAGTATGATGTCTCGTTTAGATAAAAGTAAAGTGATTAACAGCGCATTAGAG
CTGCTTAATGAGGTCGGAATCGAAGGTTTAACAACCCGTAAACTCGCCCAGAAGCTAGGTGTAGAGCAGC
CTACATTGTATTGGCATGTAAAAAATAAGCGGGCTTTGCTCGACGCCTTAGCCATTGAGATGTTAGATAG
GCACCATACTCACTTTTGCCCTTTAGAAGGGGAAAGCTGGCAAGATTTTTTACGTAATAACGCTAAAAGT
TTTAGATGTGCTTTACTAAGTCATCGCGATGGAGCAAAAGTACATTTAGGTACACGGCCTACAGAAAAAC
AGTATGAAACTCTCGAAAATCAATTAGCCTTTTTATGCCAACAAGGTTTTTCACTAGAGAATGCATTATA
TGCACTCAGCGCAGTGGGGCATTTTACTTTAGGTTGCGTATTGGAAGATCAAGAGCATCAAGTCGCTAAA
GAAGAAAGGGAAACACCTACTACTGATAGTATGCCGCCATTATTACGACAAGCTATCGAATTATTTGATC
ACCAAGGTGCAGAGCCAGCCTTCTTATTCGGCCTTGAATTGATCATATGCGGATTAGAAAAACAACTTAA
ATGTGAAAGTGGGTCTTAAGGCATCAAATAAAACGAAAGGCTCAGTCGAAAGACTGGGCCTTTCGTTTTA
TCTGTTGTTTGTCGGTGAACGCTCTCCTGAGTAGGACAAATCCGCCGCCCTAGA
