Features (pLannotate 1.2.2; 15 found; start..end, strand, type, name):
    137..210     +  promoter       PLtetO-1 promoter: modified phage lambda PL promoter with tet operator sites (Lutz and Bujard, 1997)
    245..859     +  CDS            narL (fragment): NARL_ECOLI - Also known as frdR. Experimental evidence at protein level: Swiss-Prot protein existence level 1. This protein activates the expression of the nitrate reductase (narGHJI) and formate dehydrogenase-N (fdnGHI) operons and represses the transcription of the fumarate reductase (frdABCD) operon in response to a nitrate/nitrite induction signal transmitted by either the NarX or NarQ proteins. From Escherichia coli (strain K12).
    925..996     +  terminator     rrnB T1 terminator: transcription terminator T1 from the E. coli rrnB gene
   1012..1039    +  terminator     T7Te terminator: phage T7 early transcription terminator
   1296..2009    +  CDS            superfolder GFP: GFP variant that folds robustly even when fused to poorly folded proteins (Pédelacq et al., 2006)
   2036..2082    +  terminator     rrnB T1 terminator: transcription terminator T1 from the E. coli rrnB gene
   2123..2150    +  terminator     T7Te terminator: phage T7 early transcription terminator
   2157..2201    +  misc_feature   MCS (fragment): pUC18/19 multiple cloning site
   2208..2236    +  promoter       J23119 promoter (fragment): bacterial promoter (Registry of Standard Biological Parts BBa J23119)
   2271..2897    +  CDS            TetR: tetracycline repressor TetR; tetR; TetR binds to the tetracycline operator tetO to inhibit transcription. This inhibition can be relieved by adding tetracycline or doxycycline.
   2903..2989    +  terminator     rrnB T1 terminator: Escherichia coli rrnB; transcription terminator T1 from the E. coli rrnB gene
   3154..3742    -  rep_origin     ori: high-copy-number ColE1/pMB1/pBR322/pUC origin of replication
   3830..3924    -  terminator     lambda t0 terminator: transcription terminator from phage lambda
   3948..4604    -  CDS            cat: CAT_ECOLX - Experimental evidence at protein level: Swiss-Prot protein existence level 1. This enzyme is an effector of chloramphenicol resistance in bacteria. From Escherichia coli. This protein is used as a marker in many commonly used cloning vectors, such as pACYC184.
   4605..28      -  promoter       cat promoter (across the origin): promoter of the E. coli cat gene encoding chloramphenicol acetyltransferase
>Addgene plasmid #125107 | pSR357.12 | addgene full sequence | sequence record 247775 | Addgene NGS Result
GGTGAAAGTTGGAACCTCTTACGGGCCGGCCAACGTCTCATTTTCGCCAGATATCGACGTCTAAGAAACC
ATTATTATCATGACATTAACCTATAAAAATAGGCGTATCACGAGGCCCTTTCGTCTTCACCTCGAGTCCC
TATCAGTGATAGAGATTGACATCCCTATCAGTGATAGAGATACTGAGCACATCAGCAGGACGCACTGACC
TAAGGATTTTTTCTAGAAGAATTATATACAACAAATGAGTAATCAGGAACCGGCTACTATCCTGCTGATT
GACGATCACCCGATGCTGCGAACTGGCGTAAAACAGCTTATCAGTATGGCACCAGATATCACCGTGGTTG
GCGAAGCGAGTAATGGCGAACAGGGTATTGAACTGGCGGAGTCTCTTGATCCCGATCTGATCCTGTTAGA
TCTCAATATGCCCGGCATGAACGGTCTGGAAACGCTGGATAAACTGCGCGAAAAGTCCCTCTCAGGGCGC
ATTGTGGTATTCAGCGTCTCTAACCATGAAGAAGATGTGGTCACCGCACTGAAACGCGGCGCGGATGGCT
ATCTGTTAAAAGATATGGAACCGGAAGATCTGCTGAAAGCATTGCATCAGGCAGCTGCTGGCGAAATGGT
ATTAAGCGAAGCATTACTTAAACGTCTGCAAGAAATCCAATTTGAGCGGATGAAAAAGCAGCGCAATGAG
ACGCAGCTGACAGAAAAGGAAGTCATTGTTCTAAAAGCAATTGCTAAAGGTCTTAAAAGCAAAGCGATTG
CCTTTGATTTGGGCGTCTCTGAGCGAACAGTAAAGTCCAGATTAACGTCCATTTACAATAAATTAGGCGC
GAATTCAAGAACTGAGGCAGTAACGATTGCCATGCAAAAAGGTATTCTGACAATAGACAACTAATAATAA
TCTAGACCAGGCATCAAATAAAACGAAAGGCTCAGTCGAAAGACTGGGCCTTTCGTTTTATCTGTTGTTT
GTCGGTGAACGCTCTCTACTAGAGTCACACTGGCTCACCTTAGGGTGGGCCTTTCTGCGTTTATAGTAAA
TCACTGCATAATTCGTGTCGCTCAAGGCGCACTCCCGTTCTGGATAATGTTTTTTGCGCCGACATCATAA
CGGTTCTGGCAAATATTCTGAAATGAGCTGGTTAGCTAGTCAACTGCATATTTGAAAATTGCCCAAACGT
ACATGCCCGAATGTACGTTTTTTTCATTTCATTGTCAACTACAATGAGAAAGAATGTGATCAAGCAATGT
GTTGAAAGGAGATTATCAAAGAGGAGAAATACTAGATGCGTAAAGGCGAAGAGCTGTTCACTGGTGTCGT
CCCTATTCTGGTGGAACTGGATGGTGATGTCAACGGTCATAAGTTTTCCGTGCGTGGCGAGGGTGAAGGT
GACGCAACTAATGGTAAACTGACGCTGAAGTTCATCTGTACTACTGGTAAACTGCCGGTACCTTGGCCGA
CTCTGGTAACGACGCTGACTTATGGTGTTCAGTGCTTTGCTCGTTATCCGGACCATATGAAGCAGCATGA
CTTCTTCAAGTCCGCCATGCCGGAAGGCTATGTGCAGGAACGCACGATTTCCTTTAAGGATGACGGCACG
TACAAAACGCGTGCGGAAGTGAAATTTGAAGGCGATACCCTGGTAAACCGCATTGAGCTGAAAGGCATTG
ACTTTAAAGAAGACGGCAATATCCTGGGCCATAAGCTGGAATACAATTTTAACAGCCACAATGTTTACAT
CACCGCCGATAAACAAAAAAATGGCATTAAAGCGAATTTTAAAATTCGCCACAACGTGGAGGATGGCAGC
GTGCAGCTGGCTGATCACTACAAGCAAAACACTCCAATCGGTGATGGTCCTGTTCTGCTGCCAGACAATC
ACTATCTGAGCACGCAAAGCGTTCTGTCTAAAGATCCGAACGAGAAACGCGATCATATGGTTCTGCTGGA
GTTCGTAACCGCAGCGGGCATCACGCATGGTATGGATGAACTGTACAAATGATGATAATAATCTAGACCA
GGCATCAAATAAAACGAAAGGCTCAGTCGAAAGACTGGGCCTTTCGTTTTATCTGTTGTTTGTCGGTGAA
CGCTATCTACTAGAGTCACACTGGCTCACCTTCGGGTGGGCCTTTCTGCGTTTATAGGTACCAGTGGATC
CTCTAGAGTCGACCTGCAGGCATGCAAGCTTTTTACGGCTAGCTCAGTCCTAGGTATAGTGCTAGCCCAG
CCAGAGAAACACTCTTTAACAGGGGGTAGTATGATGTCTCGTTTAGATAAAAGTAAAGTGATTAACAGCG
CATTAGAGCTGCTTAATGAGGTCGGAATCGAAGGTTTAACAACCCGTAAACTCGCCCAGAAGCTAGGTGT
AGAGCAGCCTACATTGTATTGGCATGTAAAAAATAAGCGGGCTTTGCTCGACGCCTTAGCCATTGAGATG
TTAGATAGGCACCATACTCACTTTTGCCCTTTAGAAGGGGAAAGCTGGCAAGATTTTTTACGTAATAACA
CTAAAAGTTTTAGATGTGCTTTACTAAGTCATCGCGATGGAGCAAAAGTACATTTAGGTACACGGCCTAC
AGAAAAACAGTATGAAACTCTCGAAAATCAATTAGCCTTTTTATGCCAACAAGGTTTTTCACTAGAGAAT
GCATTATATGCACTCAGCGCAGTGGGGCATTTTACTTTAGGTTGCGTATTGGAAGATCAAGAGCATCAAG
TCGCTAAAGAAGAAAGGGAAACACCTACTACTGATAGTATGCCGCCATTATTACGACAAGCTATCGAATT
ATTTGATCACCAAGGTGCAGAGCCAGCCTTCTTATTCGGCCTTGAATTGATCATATGCGGATTAGAAAAA
CAACTTAAATGTGAAAGTGGGTCTTAAGGCATCAAATAAAACGAAAGGCTCAGTCGAAAGACTGGGCCTT
TCGTTTTATCTGTTGTTTGTCGGTGAACGCTCTCCTGAGTAGGACAAATCCGCCGCCCTAGACCTAGGGC
GTTCGGCTGCGGCGAGCGGTATCAGCTCACTCAAAGGCGGTAATACGGTTATCCACAGAATCAGGGGATA
ACGCATGCAAGAACATGTGAGCAAAAGGCCAGCAAAAGGCCAGGAACCGTAAAAAGGCCGCGTTGCTGGC
GTTTTTCCATAGGCTCCGCCCCCCTGACGAGCATCACAAAAATCGACGCTCAAGTCAGAGGTGGCGAAAC
CCGACAGGACTATAAAGATACCAGGCGTTTCCCCCTGGAAGCTCCCTCGTGCGCTCTCCTGTTCCGACCC
TGCCGCTTACCGGATACCTGTCCGCCTTTCTCCCTTCGGGAAGCGTGGCGCTTTCTCATAGCTCACGCTG
TAGGTATCTCAGTTCGGTGTAGGTCGTTCGCTCCAAGCTGGGCTGTGTGCACGAACCCCCCGTTCAGCCC
GACCGCTGCGCCTTATCCGGTAACTATCGTCTTGAGTCCAACCCGGTAAGACACGACTTATCGCCACTGG
CAGCAGCCACTGGTAACAGGATTAGCAGAGCGAGGTATGTAGGCGGTGCTACAGAGTTCTTGAAGTGGTG
GCCTAACTACGGCTACACTAGAAGGACAGTATTTGGTATCTGCGCTCTGCTGAAGCCAGTTACCTTCGGA
AAAAGAGTTGGTAGCTCTTGATCCGGCAAACAAACCACCGCTGGTAGCGGTGGTTTTTTTGTTTGCAAGC
AGCAGATTACGCGCAGAAAAAAAGGATCTCAAGAAGATCCTTTGATCTTTTCTACGGGGTCTGACGCTCA
GTGGAACGAAAACTCACGTTAAGGGATTTTGGTCATGACTAGTGCTTGGATTCTCACCAATAAAAAACGC
CCGGCGGCAACCGAGCGTTCTGAACAAATCCAGATGGAGTTCTGAGGTCATTACTGGATCTATCAACAGG
AGTCCAAGCGAGCTCGATATCAAATTACGCCCCGCCCTGCCACTCATCGCAGTACTGTTGTAATTCATTA
AGCATTCTGCCGACATGGAAGCCATCACAAACGGCATGATGAACCTGAATCGCCAGCGGCATCAGCACCT
TGTCGCCTTGCGTATAATATTTGCCCATGGTGAAAACGGGGGCGAAGAAGTTGTCCATATTGGCCACGTT
TAAATCAAAACTGGTGAAACTCACCCAGGGATTGGCTGAGACGAAAAACATATTCTCAATAAACCCTTTA
GGGAAATAGGCCAGGTTTTCACCATAACACGCCACATCTTGCGAATATATGTGTAGAAACTGCCGGAAAT
CGTCGTGGTATTCACTCCAGAGCGATGAAAACGTTTCAGTTTGCTCATGGAAAACGGTGTAACAAGGGTG
AACACTATCCCATATCACCAGCTCACCGTCTTTCATTGCCATACGAAATTCCGGATGAGCATTCATCAGG
CGGGCAAGAATGTGAATAAAGGCCGGATAAAACTTGTGCTTATTTTTCTTTACGGTCTTTAAAAAGGCCG
TAATATCCAGCTGAACGGTCTGGTTATAGGTACATTGAGCAACTGACTGAAATGCCTCAAAATGTTCTTT
ACGATGCCATTGGGATATATCAACGGTGGTATATCCAGTGATTTTTTTCTCCATTTTAGCTTCCTTAGCT
CCTGAAAATCTCGATAACTCAAAAAATACGACCGGTAGTGATCTTATTTCATTAT
